LOCUS       Exported 10981 bp ds-DNA circular SYN 13-MAY-2021
DEFINITION  Gateway destination clone of BRSK2 (human) tagged with N-terminal V5
            for generating protein-proximity networks using proximity-dependent
            biotinylation proteomics .
ACCESSION   .
VERSION     .
KEYWORDS    p663-UBC-V5-BRSK2_IDG-K
SOURCE      synthetic DNA construct
  ORGANISM  synthetic DNA construct
REFERENCE   1 (bases 1 to 10981)
  TITLE     Major lab plasmids for proteomics-based protein-interaction and
            protein-proximity network generation
REFERENCE   2 (bases 1 to 10981)
  AUTHORS   .
  TITLE     Direct Submission
  JOURNAL   Exported May 13, 2021 from SnapGene Server 1.1.58
            http://www.snapgene.com
FEATURES             Location/Qualifiers
     source          1..10981
                     /organism="synthetic DNA construct"
                     /mol_type="other DNA"
     protein_bind    1..22
                     /label=CAP binding site
                     /bound_moiety="E. coli catabolite activator protein"
                     /note="CAP binding activates transcription in the presence
                     of cAMP."
     promoter        37..67
                     /label=lac promoter
                     /note="promoter for the E. coli lac operon"
     protein_bind    75..91
                     /label=lac operator
                     /bound_moiety="lac repressor encoded by lacI"
                     /note="The lac repressor binds to the lac operator to
                     inhibit transcription in E. coli. This inhibition can be
                     relieved by adding lactose or
                     isopropyl-beta-D-thiogalactopyranoside (IPTG)."
     primer_bind     80..102
                     /label=M13/pUC Reverse
                     /note="In lacZ gene"
     primer_bind     99..115
                     /label=M13 rev
                     /note="common sequencing primer, one of multiple similar
                     variants"
     primer_bind     99..115
                     /label=M13 Reverse
                     /note="In lacZ gene. Also called M13-rev"
     primer_bind     134..154
                     /label=T3
                     /note="T3 promoter, forward primer"
     promoter        136..154
                     /label=T3 promoter
                     /note="promoter for bacteriophage T3 RNA polymerase"
     promoter        182..408
                     /label=RSV promoter
                     /note="Rous sarcoma virus enhancer/promoter"
     LTR             409..589
                     /label=5' LTR (truncated)
                     /note="truncated 5' long terminal repeat (LTR) from HIV-1"
     misc_feature    636..761
                     /label=HIV-1 Psi
                     /note="packaging signal of human immunodeficiency virus
                     type 1"
     misc_feature    1254..1487
                     /label=RRE
                     /note="The Rev response element (RRE) of HIV-1 allows for
                     Rev-dependent mRNA export from the nucleus to the
                     cytoplasm."
     CDS             1672..1716
                     /codon_start=1
                     /product="antigenic peptide corresponding to amino acids
                     655 to 669 of the HIV envelope protein gp41 (Lutje Hulsik
                     et al., 2013)"
                     /label=gp41 peptide
                     /note="recognized by the 2H10 single-chain llama nanobody"
                     /translation="KNEQELLELDKWASL"
     misc_feature    1983..2099
                     /label=cPPT/CTS
                     /note="central polypurine tract and central termination
                     sequence of HIV-1"
     protein_bind    2133..2153
                     /gene="mutant version of attB"
                     /label=attB4
                     /bound_moiety="BP Clonase(TM)"
                     /note="core recombination site for the Gateway(R) BP
                     reaction"
     promoter        2153..3364
                     /label=UbC promoter
                     /note="human ubiquitin C promoter"
     primer_bind     3201..3220
                     /label=hUBCpro-F
                     /note="Human Ubiquitin C (UbC) promoter, forward primer"
     protein_bind    complement(3368..3388)
                     /gene="mutant version of attB"
                     /label=attB5
                     /bound_moiety="BP Clonase(TM)"
                     /note="core recombination site for the Gateway(R) BP
                     reaction"
     LTR             3392..3660
                     /label=5' LTR (truncated)
                     /note="truncated 5' long terminal repeat (LTR) from human
                     T-cell leukemia virus (HTLV) type 1"
     CDS             3670..3711
                     /codon_start=1
                     /product="epitope tag from simian virus 5"
                     /label=V5 tag
                     /translation="GKPIPNPLLGLDST"
     protein_bind    3709..3733
                     /gene="mutant version of attB"
                     /label=attB1
                     /bound_moiety="BP Clonase(TM)"
                     /note="recombination site for the Gateway(R) BP reaction"
     protein_bind    complement(5768..5792)
                     /gene="mutant version of attB"
                     /label=attB2
                     /bound_moiety="BP Clonase(TM)"
                     /note="recombination site for the Gateway(R) BP reaction"
     misc_feature    5822..6410
                     /label=WPRE
                     /note="woodchuck hepatitis virus posttranscriptional
                     regulatory element"
     primer_bind     complement(5875..5895)
                     /label=WPRE-R
                     /note="WPRE, reverse primer"
     CDS             complement(6293..6304)
                     /codon_start=1
                     /product="Factor Xa recognition and cleavage site"
                     /label=Factor Xa site
                     /translation="IEGR"
     promoter        6424..6923
                     /label=PGK promoter
                     /note="mouse phosphoglycerate kinase 1 promoter"
     primer_bind     complement(6459..6482)
                     /label=MSCV-rev
                     /note="Murine stem cell virus, reverse primer"
     primer_bind     6856..6875
                     /label=mPGK-F
                     /note="Mouse PGK promoter, forward primer"
     CDS             6944..7543
                     /codon_start=1
                     /gene="pac from Streptomyces alboniger"
                     /product="puromycin N-acetyltransferase"
                     /label=PuroR
                     /note="confers resistance to puromycin"
                     /translation="MTEYKPTVRLATRDDVPRAVRTLAAAFADYPATRHTVDPDRHIER
                     VTELQELFLTRVGLDIGKVWVADDGAAVAVWTTPESVEAGAVFAEIGPRMAELSGSRLA
                     AQQQMEGLLAPHRPKEPAWFLATVGVSPDHQGKGLGSAVVLPGVEAAERAGVPAFLETS
                     APRNLPFYERLGFTVTADVEVPEGPRTWCMTRKPGA"
     primer_bind     complement(6944..6963)
                     /label=Puro-R
                     /note="Puromycin resistance gene, reverse primer. Also
                     called puro-variant-R"
     primer_bind     7440..7460
                     /label=Puro-F
                     /note="Puromycin resistance gene, forward primer"
     LTR             7681..7914
                     /label=3' LTR (Delta-U3)
                     /note="self-inactivating 3' long terminal repeat (LTR) from
                     HIV-1"
     polyA_signal    7986..8107
                     /label=SV40 poly(A) signal
                     /note="SV40 polyadenylation signal"
     primer_bind     complement(8023..8042)
                     /label=SV40pA-R
                     /note="SV40 polyA, reverse primer"
     primer_bind     8077..8096
                     /label=EBV-rev
                     /note="SV40 polyA terminator, reverse primer"
     rep_origin      8147..8282
                     /label=SV40 ori
                     /note="SV40 origin of replication"
     primer_bind     8209..8228
                     /label=SV40pro-F
                     /note="SV40 promoter/origin, forward primer"
     primer_bind     complement(8302..8321)
                     /label=T7
                     /note="T7 promoter, forward primer"
     promoter        complement(8303..8321)
                     /label=T7 promoter
                     /note="promoter for bacteriophage T7 RNA polymerase"
     primer_bind     complement(8331..8348)
                     /label=M13 Forward
                     /note="In lacZ gene. Also called M13-F20 or M13 (-21)
                     Forward"
     primer_bind     complement(8331..8347)
                     /label=M13 fwd
                     /note="common sequencing primer, one of multiple similar
                     variants"
     primer_bind     complement(8340..8362)
                     /label=M13/pUC Forward
                     /note="In lacZ gene"
     rep_origin      8489..8944
                     /direction=RIGHT
                     /label=f1 ori
                     /note="f1 bacteriophage origin of replication; arrow
                     indicates direction of (+) strand synthesis"
     primer_bind     complement(8576..8595)
                     /label=F1ori-R
                     /note="F1 origin, reverse primer"
     primer_bind     8786..8807
                     /label=F1ori-F
                     /note="F1 origin, forward primer"
     promoter        8970..9074
                     /gene="bla"
                     /label=AmpR promoter
     CDS             9075..9935
                     /codon_start=1
                     /gene="bla"
                     /product="beta-lactamase"
                     /label=AmpR
                     /note="confers resistance to ampicillin, carbenicillin, and
                     related antibiotics"
                     /translation="MSIQHFRVALIPFFAAFCLPVFAHPETLVKVKDAEDQLGARVGYI
                     ELDLNSGKILESFRPEERFPMMSTFKVLLCGAVLSRIDAGQEQLGRRIHYSQNDLVEYS
                     PVTEKHLTDGMTVRELCSAAITMSDNTAANLLLTTIGGPKELTAFLHNMGDHVTRLDRW
                     EPELNEAIPNDERDTTMPVAMATTLRKLLTGELLTLASRQQLIDWMEADKVAGPLLRSA
                     LPAGWFIADKSGAGERGSRGIIAALGPDGKPSRIVVIYTTGSQATMDERNRQIAEIGAS
                     LIKHW"
     primer_bind     complement(9293..9312)
                     /label=Amp-R
                     /note="Ampicillin resistance gene, reverse primer"
     rep_origin      10106..10694
                     /direction=RIGHT
                     /label=ori
                     /note="high-copy-number ColE1/pMB1/pBR322/pUC origin of
                     replication"
     primer_bind     10595..10614
                     /label=pBR322ori-F
                     /note="pBR322 origin, forward primer"
     primer_bind     10848..10865
                     /label=L4440
                     /note="L4440 vector, forward primer"
ORIGIN
        1 taatgtgagt tagctcactc attaggcacc ccaggcttta cactttatgc ttccggctcg
       61 tatgttgtgt ggaattgtga gcggataaca atttcacaca ggaaacagct atgaccatga
      121 ttacgccaag cgcgcaatta accctcacta aagggaacaa aagctggagc tgcaagctta
      181 atgtagtctt atgcaatact cttgtagtct tgcaacatgg taacgatgag ttagcaacat
      241 gccttacaag gagagaaaaa gcaccgtgca tgccgattgg tggaagtaag gtggtacgat
      301 cgtgccttat taggaaggca acagacgggt ctgacatgga ttggacgaac cactgaattg
      361 ccgcattgca gagatattgt atttaagtgc ctagctcgat acataaacgg gtctctctgg
      421 ttagaccaga tctgagcctg ggagctctct ggctaactag ggaacccact gcttaagcct
      481 caataaagct tgccttgagt gcttcaagta gtgtgtgccc gtctgttgtg tgactctggt
      541 aactagagat ccctcagacc cttttagtca gtgtggaaaa tctctagcag tggcgcccga
      601 acagggactt gaaagcgaaa gggaaaccag aggagctctc tcgacgcagg actcggcttg
      661 ctgaagcgcg cacggcaaga ggcgaggggc ggcgactggt gagtacgcca aaaattttga
      721 ctagcggagg ctagaaggag agagatgggt gcgagagcgt cagtattaag cgggggagaa
      781 ttagatcgcg atgggaaaaa attcggttaa ggccaggggg aaagaaaaaa tataaattaa
      841 aacatatagt atgggcaagc agggagctag aacgattcgc agttaatcct ggcctgttag
      901 aaacatcaga aggctgtaga caaatactgg gacagctaca accatccctt cagacaggat
      961 cagaagaact tagatcatta tataatacag tagcaaccct ctattgtgtg catcaaagga
     1021 tagagataaa agacaccaag gaagctttag acaagataga ggaagagcaa aacaaaagta
     1081 agaccaccgc acagcaagcg gccgctgatc ttcagacctg gaggaggaga tatgagggac
     1141 aattggagaa gtgaattata taaatataaa gtagtaaaaa ttgaaccatt aggagtagca
     1201 cccaccaagg caaagagaag agtggtgcag agagaaaaaa gagcagtggg aataggagct
     1261 ttgttccttg ggttcttggg agcagcagga agcactatgg gcgcagcgtc aatgacgctg
     1321 acggtacagg ccagacaatt attgtctggt atagtgcagc agcagaacaa tttgctgagg
     1381 gctattgagg cgcaacagca tctgttgcaa ctcacagtct ggggcatcaa gcagctccag
     1441 gcaagaatcc tggctgtgga aagataccta aaggatcaac agctcctggg gatttggggt
     1501 tgctctggaa aactcatttg caccactgct gtgccttgga atgctagttg gagtaataaa
     1561 tctctggaac agatttggaa tcacacgacc tggatggagt gggacagaga aattaacaat
     1621 tacacaagct taatacactc cttaattgaa gaatcgcaaa accagcaaga aaagaatgaa
     1681 caagaattat tggaattaga taaatgggca agtttgtgga attggtttaa cataacaaat
     1741 tggctgtggt atataaaatt attcataatg atagtaggag gcttggtagg tttaagaata
     1801 gtttttgctg tactttctat agtgaataga gttaggcagg gatattcacc attatcgttt
     1861 cagacccacc tcccaacccc gaggggaccc gacaggcccg aaggaataga agaagaaggt
     1921 ggagagagag acagagacag atccattcga ttagtgaacg gatctcgacg gtatcggtta
     1981 acttttaaaa gaaaaggggg gattgggggg tacagtgcag gggaaagaat agtagacata
     2041 atagcaacag acatacaaac taaagaatta caaaaacaaa ttacaaaatt caaaatttta
     2101 tcgtccagtg tggtggaatt ctgcagatat cacaactttg tatagaaaag ttggcctccg
     2161 cgccgggttt tggcgcctcc cgcgggcgcc cccctcctca cggcgagcgc tgccacgtca
     2221 gacgaagggc gcagcgagcg tcctgatcct tccgcccgga cgctcaggac agcggcccgc
     2281 tgctcataag actcggcctt agaaccccag tatcagcaga aggacatttt aggacgggac
     2341 ttgggtgact ctagggcact ggttttcttt ccagagagcg gaacaggcga ggaaaagtag
     2401 tcccttctcg gcgattctgc ggagggatct ccgtggggcg gtgaacgccg atgattatat
     2461 aaggacgcgc cgggtgtggc acagctagtt ccgtcgcagc cgggatttgg gtcgcggttc
     2521 ttgtttgtgg atcgctgtga tcgtcacttg gtgagtagcg ggctgctggg ctggccgggg
     2581 ctttcgtggc cgccgggccg ctcggtggga cggaagcgtg tggagagacc gccaagggct
     2641 gtagtctggg tccgcgagca aggttgccct gaactggggg ttggggggag cgcagcaaaa
     2701 tggcggctgt tcccgagtct tgaatggaag acgcttgtga ggcgggctgt gaggtcgttg
     2761 aaacaaggtg gggggcatgg tgggcggcaa gaacccaagg tcttgaggcc ttcgctaatg
     2821 cgggaaagct cttattcggg tgagatgggc tggggcacca tctggggacc ctgacgtgaa
     2881 gtttgtcact gactggagaa ctcggtttgt cgtctgttgc gggggcggca gttatggcgg
     2941 tgccgttggg cagtgcaccc gtacctttgg gagcgcgcgc cctcgtcgtg tcgtgacgtc
     3001 acccgttctg ttggcttata atgcagggtg gggccacctg ccggtaggtg tgcggtaggc
     3061 ttttctccgt cgcaggacgc agggttcggg cctagggtag gctctcctga atcgacaggc
     3121 gccggacctc tggtgagggg agggataagt gaggcgtcag tttctttggt cggttttatg
     3181 tacctatctt cttaagtagc tgaagctccg gttttgaact atgcgctcgg ggttggcgag
     3241 tgtgttttgt gaagtttttt aggcaccttt tgaaatgtaa tcatttgggt caatatgtaa
     3301 ttttcagtgt tagactagta aattgtccgc taaattctgg ccgtttttgg cttttttgtt
     3361 agacggccaa cttttgtata caaagtggcg aggggctcgc atctctcctt cacgcgcccg
     3421 ccgccctacc tgaggccgcc atccacgccg gttgagtcgc gttctgccgc ctcccgcctg
     3481 tggtgcctcc tgaactgcgt ccgccgtcta ggtaagttta aagctcaggt cgagaccggg
     3541 cctttgtccg gcgctccctt ggagcctacc tagactcagc cggctctcca cgctttgcct
     3601 gaccctgctt gctcaactct acgtctttgt ttcgttttct gttctgcgcc gttacagatc
     3661 ggcaccatgg gtaagcctat ccctaaccct ctcctcggtc tcgattctac aactttgtac
     3721 aaaaaagcag aagggccgtc aaggcccacc atgacatcga cggggaagga cggcggcgcg
     3781 cagcacgcgc agtatgttgg gccctaccgg ctggagaaga cgctgggcaa ggggcagaca
     3841 ggtctggtga agctgggggt tcactgcgtc acctgccaga aggtggccat caagatcgtc
     3901 aaccgtgaga agctcagcga gtcggtgctg atgaaggtgg agcgggagat cgcgatcctg
     3961 aagctcattg agcaccccca cgtcctaaag ctgcacgacg tttatgaaaa caaaaaatat
     4021 ttgtacctgg tgctagaaca cgtgtcaggt ggtgagctct tcgactacct ggtgaagaag
     4081 gggaggctga cgcctaagga ggctcggaag ttcttccggc agatcatctc tgcgctggac
     4141 ttctgccaca gccactccat atgccacagg gatctgaaac ctgaaaacct cctgctggac
     4201 gagaagaaca acatccgcat cgcagacttt ggcatggcgt ccctgcaggt tggcgacagc
     4261 ctgttggaga ccagctgtgg gtccccccac tacgcctgcc ccgaggtgat ccggggggag
     4321 aagtatgacg gccggaaggc ggacgtgtgg agctgcggcg tcatcctgtt cgccttgctg
     4381 gtgggggctc tgcccttcga cgatgacaac ttgcgacagc tgctggagaa ggtgaagcgg
     4441 ggcgtgttcc acatgccgca ctttatcccg cccgactgcc agagtctgct acggggcatg
     4501 atcgaggtgg acgccgcacg ccgcctcacg ctagagcaca ttcagaaaca catatggtat
     4561 atagggggca agaatgagcc cgaaccagag cagcccattc ctcgcaaggt gcagatccgc
     4621 tcgctgccca gcctggagga catcgacccc gacgtgctgg acagcatgca ctcactgggc
     4681 tgcttccgag accgcaacaa gctgctgcag gacctgctgt ccgaggagga gaaccaggag
     4741 aagatgattt acttcctcct cctggaccgg aaagaaaggt acccgagcca ggaggatgag
     4801 gacctgcccc cccggaacga gatagaccct ccccggaagc gtgtggactc cccgatgctg
     4861 aaccggcacg gcaagcggcg gccagaacgc aaatccatgg aggtgctcag cgtgacggac
     4921 ggcggctccc cggtgcctgc gcggcgggcc attgagatgg cccagcacgg ccagaggtct
     4981 cggtccatca gcggtgcctc ctcaggcctt tccaccagcc cactcagcag cccccgggtg
     5041 acccctcacc cctcaccaag gggcagtccc ctccccaccc ccaaggggac acctgtccac
     5101 acgccaaagg agagcccggc tggcacgccc aaccccacgc ccccgtccag ccccagcgtc
     5161 ggaggggtgc cctggagggc gcggctcaac tccatcaaga acagctttct gggctcaccc
     5221 cgcttccacc gccggaaact gcaagttccg acgccggagg agatgtccaa cctgacacca
     5281 gagtcgtccc cagagctggc gaagaagtcc tggtttggga acttcatcag cctggagaag
     5341 gaggagcaga tcttcgtggt catcaaagac aaacctctga gctccatcaa ggctgacatc
     5401 gtgcacgcct tcctgtcgat tcccagtctc agccacagcg tcatctccca aacgagcttc
     5461 cgggccgagt acaaggccac gggggggcca gccgtgttcc agaagccggt caagttccag
     5521 gttgatatca cctacacgga gggtggggag gcgcagaagg agaacggcat ctactccgtc
     5581 accttcaccc tgctctcagg ccccagccgt cgcttcaaga gggtggtgga gaccatccag
     5641 gcccagctgc tgagcacaca cgacccgcct gcggcccagc acttgtcaga caccactaac
     5701 tgtatggaaa tgatgacggg gcggctttcc aaatgtggaa ttatcccgaa aagttgaggc
     5761 ctcatgggcc cagctttctt gtacaaagtt gtgatatcca gcacagtggc ggccgctcga
     5821 caatcaacct ctggattaca aaatttgtga aagattgact ggtattctta actatgttgc
     5881 tccttttacg ctatgtggat acgctgcttt aatgcctttg tatcatgcta ttgcttcccg
     5941 tatggctttc attttctcct ccttgtataa atcctggttg ctgtctcttt atgaggagtt
     6001 gtggcccgtt gtcaggcaac gtggcgtggt gtgcactgtg tttgctgacg caacccccac
     6061 tggttggggc attgccacca cctgtcagct cctttccggg actttcgctt tccccctccc
     6121 tattgccacg gcggaactca tcgccgcctg ccttgcccgc tgctggacag gggctcggct
     6181 gttgggcact gacaattccg tggtgttgtc ggggaagctg acgtcctttc catggctgct
     6241 cgcctgtgtt gccacctgga ttctgcgcgg gacgtccttc tgctacgtcc cttcggccct
     6301 caatccagcg gaccttcctt cccgcggcct gctgccggct ctgcggcctc ttccgcgtct
     6361 tcgccttcgc cctcagacga gtcggatctc cctttgggcc gcctccccgc ctggaattct
     6421 accgggtagg ggaggcgctt ttcccaaggc agtctggagc atgcgcttta gcagccccgc
     6481 tgggcacttg gcgctacaca agtggcctct ggcctcgcac acattccaca tccaccggta
     6541 ggcgccaacc ggctccgttc tttggtggcc ccttcgcgcc accttctact cctcccctag
     6601 tcaggaagtt cccccccgcc ccgcagctcg cgtcgtgcag gacgtgacaa atggaagtag
     6661 cacgtctcac tagtctcgtg cagatggaca gcaccgctga gcaatggaag cgggtaggcc
     6721 tttggggcag cggccaatag cagctttgct ccttcgcttt ctgggctcag aggctgggaa
     6781 ggggtgggtc cgggggcggg ctcaggggcg ggctcagggg cggggcgggc gcccgaaggt
     6841 cctccggagg cccggcattc tgcacgcttc aaaagcgcac gtctgccgcg ctgttctcct
     6901 cttcctcatc tccgggcctt tcgacctgca gcccaagctt accatgaccg agtacaagcc
     6961 cacggtgcgc ctcgccaccc gcgacgacgt ccccagggcc gtacgcaccc tcgccgccgc
     7021 gttcgccgac taccccgcca cgcgccacac cgtcgatccg gaccgccaca tcgagcgggt
     7081 caccgagctg caagaactct tcctcacgcg cgtcgggctc gacatcggca aggtgtgggt
     7141 cgcggacgac ggcgccgcgg tggcggtctg gaccacgccg gagagcgtcg aagcgggggc
     7201 ggtgttcgcc gagatcggcc cgcgcatggc cgagttgagc ggttcccggc tggccgcgca
     7261 gcaacagatg gaaggcctcc tggcgccgca ccggcccaag gagcccgcgt ggttcctggc
     7321 caccgtcggc gtctcgcccg accaccaggg caagggtctg ggcagcgccg tcgtgctccc
     7381 cggagtggag gcggccgagc gcgccggggt gcccgccttc ctggagacct ccgcgccccg
     7441 caacctcccc ttctacgagc ggctcggctt caccgtcacc gccgacgtcg aggtgcccga
     7501 aggaccgcgc acctggtgca tgacccgcaa gcccggtgcc tgacgcccgc cccacgaccc
     7561 gcagcgcccg accgaaagga gcgcacgacc ccatgcatct cgagggcccg gtacctttaa
     7621 gaccaatgac ttacaaggca gctgtagatc ttagccactt tttaaaagaa aaggggggac
     7681 tggaagggct agctcactcc caacgaagac aagatctgct ttttgcttgt actgggtctc
     7741 tctggttaga ccagatctga gcctgggagc tctctggcta actagggaac ccactgctta
     7801 agcctcaata aagcttgcct tgagtgcttc aagtagtgtg tgcccgtctg ttgtgtgact
     7861 ctggtaacta gagatccctc agaccctttt agtcagtgtg gaaaatctct agcagtagta
     7921 gttcatgtca tcttattatt cagtatttat aacttgcaaa gaaatgaata tcagagagtg
     7981 agaggaactt gtttattgca gcttataatg gttacaaata aagcaatagc atcacaaatt
     8041 tcacaaataa agcatttttt tcactgcatt ctagttgtgg tttgtccaaa ctcatcaatg
     8101 tatcttatca tgtctggctc tagctatccc gcccctaact ccgcccatcc cgcccctaac
     8161 tccgcccagt tccgcccatt ctccgcccca tggctgacta atttttttta tttatgcaga
     8221 ggccgaggcc gcctcggcct ctgagctatt ccagaagtag tgaggaggct tttttggagg
     8281 cctagggacg tacccaattc gccctatagt gagtcgtatt acgcgcgctc actggccgtc
     8341 gttttacaac gtcgtgactg ggaaaaccct ggcgttaccc aacttaatcg ccttgcagca
     8401 catccccctt tcgccagctg gcgtaatagc gaagaggccc gcaccgatcg cccttcccaa
     8461 cagttgcgca gcctgaatgg cgaatgggnn nnnnnnnnnn nnnnnnnnnn nnnnnnnnnn
     8521 nnnnnnnnnn nnnnnnnnnn nnnnnnnnnn nnnnnnnnnn nnnnnnnnnn nnnnnnnnnn
     8581 nnnnnnnnnn nnnnnnnnnn nnnnnnnnnn nncnnnnnnn nnnnnnnnnn nnnnnnnnnn
     8641 nnnnnnnnnn nnnnnnnnnn nnnnnnnnnn nnnnnnnnnn nnnnnnnnnn nnnnnnnnnn
     8701 nnnnannnnn nnnnnnnnnn nnnnnnnnnn nnnnnnnnnn nnnnnnnnnn nnnncctttg
     8761 acgttggagt ccacgttctt taatagtgga ctcttgttcc aaactggaac aacactcaac
     8821 cctatctcgg tctattcttt tgatttataa gggattttgc cgatttcggc ctattggtta
     8881 aaaaatgagc tgatttaaca aaaatttaac gcgaatttta acaaaatatt aacgcttaca
     8941 atttaggtgg cacttttcgg ggaaatgtgc gcggaacccc tatttgttta tttttctaaa
     9001 tacattcaaa tatgtatccg ctcatgagac aataaccctg ataaatgctt caataatatt
     9061 gaaaaaggaa gagtatgagt attcaacatt tccgtgtcgc ccttattccc ttttttgcgg
     9121 cattttgcct tcctgttttt gctcacccag aaacgctggt gaaagtaaaa gatgctgaag
     9181 atcagttggg tgcacgagtg ggttacatcg aactggatct caacagcggt aagatccttg
     9241 agagttttcg ccccgaagaa cgttttccaa tgatgagcac ttttaaagtt ctgctatgtg
     9301 gcgcggtatt atcccgtatt gacgccgggc aagagcaact cggtcgccgc atacactatt
     9361 ctcagaatga cttggttgag tactcaccag tcacagaaaa gcatcttacg gatggcatga
     9421 cagtaagaga attatgcagt gctgccataa ccatgagtga taacactgcg gccaacttac
     9481 ttctgacaac gatcggagga ccgaaggagc taaccgcttt tttgcacaac atgggggatc
     9541 atgtaactcg ccttgatcgt tgggaaccgg agctgaatga agccatacca aacgacgagc
     9601 gtgacaccac gatgcctgta gcaatggcaa caacgttgcg caaactatta actggcgaac
     9661 tacttactct agcttcccgg caacaattaa tagactggat ggaggcggat aaagttgcag
     9721 gaccacttct gcgctcggcc cttccggctg gctggtttat tgctgataaa tctggagccg
     9781 gtgagcgtgg gtctcgcggt atcattgcag cactggggcc agatggtaag ccctcccgta
     9841 tcgtagttat ctacacgacg gggagtcagg caactatgga tgaacgaaat agacagatcg
     9901 ctgagatagg tgcctcactg attaagcatt ggtaactgtc agaccaagtt tactcatata
     9961 tactttagat tgatttaaaa cttcattttt aatttaaaag gatctaggtg aagatccttt
    10021 ttgataatct catgaccaaa atcccttaac gtgagttttc gttccactga gcgtcagacc
    10081 ccgtagaaaa gatcaaagga tcttcttgag atcctttttt tctgcgcgta atctgctgct
    10141 tgcaaacaaa aaaaccaccg ctaccagcgg tggtttgttt gccggatcaa gagctaccaa
    10201 ctctttttcc gaaggtaact ggcttcagca gagcgcagat accaaatact gttcttctag
    10261 tgtagccgta gttaggccac cacttcaaga actctgtagc accgcctaca tacctcgctc
    10321 tgctaatcct gttaccagtg gctgctgcca gtggcgataa gtcgtgtctt accgggttgg
    10381 actcaagacg atagttaccg gataaggcgc agcggtcggg ctgaacgggg ggttcgtgca
    10441 cacagcccag cttggagcga acgacctaca ccgaactgag atacctacag cgtgagctat
    10501 gagaaagcgc cacgcttccc gaagggagaa aggcggacag gtatccggta agcggcaggg
    10561 tcggaacagg agagcgcacg agggagcttc cagggggaaa cgcctggtat ctttatagtc
    10621 ctgtcgggtt tcgccacctc tgacttgagc gtcgattttt gtgatgctcg tcaggggggc
    10681 ggagcctatg gaaaaacgcc agcaacgcgg cctttttacg gttcctggcc ttttgctggc
    10741 cttttgctca catgttcttt cctgcgttat cccctgattc tgtggataac cgtattaccg
    10801 cctttgagtg agctgatacc gctcgccgca gccgaacgac cgagcgcagc gagtcagtga
    10861 gcgaggaagc ggaagagcgc ccaatacgca aaccgcctct ccccgcgcgt tggccgattc
    10921 attaatgcag ctggcacgac aggtttcccg actggaaagc gggcagtgag cgcaacgcaa
    10981 t
//
