[The description below was written by a language model from this plasmid's Addgene catalogue record and the feature table of its GenBank file.]
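Description:
p663-UBC-V5-BRSK2_IDG-K is a lentiviral mammalian expression clone built by multisite Gateway recombination into the pDest663 backbone, carrying human BRSK2, an understudied protein kinase, with an N-terminal V5 epitope tag. The full-length annotated record (about 11 kb) shows a third-generation-style, self-inactivating HIV-1 transfer vector. An RSV promoter drives a truncated 5' LTR, followed by the Psi packaging signal, the RRE for Rev-dependent RNA export, and the cPPT/CTS, with a Delta-U3 3' LTR closing the proviral unit. In bacteria the plasmid is maintained through a ColE1/pUC-type origin with ampicillin resistance. The catalogue nonetheless lists it as low copy and grown in a recombination-limiting strain, as is common for LTR-containing plasmids. An f1 origin, an SV40 origin and an SV40 poly(A) signal are also present in the backbone.

The expression cassette is bounded by Gateway scars that reveal its assembly. The human ubiquitin C promoter sits between attB4 and attB5, followed by an annotated HTLV-1 LTR-derived segment and the V5 tag, which runs into attB1. The roughly 2 kb interval between attB1 and attB2 is not annotated in the feature table but corresponds in position to the BRSK2 open reading frame named in the catalogue. A WPRE downstream enhances transcript expression, and a separate mouse PGK promoter drives puromycin N-acetyltransferase for selection of transduced cells. A second, partial record of about 1.1 kb annotates only the attB2 site.

The plasmid belongs to a kinase-focused resource collection used to generate proteomic protein-interaction and protein-proximity networks. The stated purpose mentions proximity-dependent biotinylation, but this construct carries only V5, and no biotin ligase is annotated.
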