Addgene plasmid #135273: p663-UBC-V5-BRSK2_IDG-K
Purpose: Gateway destination clone of BRSK2 (human) tagged with N-terminal V5 for generating protein-proximity networks using proximity-dependent biotinylation proteomics
Depositing lab: Ben Major. Depositing organization: University of North Carolina at Chapel Hill.
Backbone
  Vector backbone: pDest663
  Backbone manufacturer: PEL
  Backbone size w/o insert (bp): 9019
  Vector type: Mammalian Expression, Lentiviral ; Gateway Destination
  Selectable markers: Puromycin
Growth in bacteria
  Bacterial resistance: Ampicillin, 100 μg/mL
  Growth temperature: 30°C
  Growth strain: NEB Stable
  Copy number: Low Copy
Gene/Insert
  Gene/Insert name: V5-BRSK2 (alt name: BRSK2)
  Species: H. sapiens (human)
  Entrez Gene: BRSK2 (a.k.a. C11orf7, PEN11B, SAD1, SADA, STK29)
  Promoter: Ubiquitin
  Tag / fusion protein: V5 (N terminal on insert)
  Cloning method: Gateway Cloning
  Sequencing primers: 5′ GCCCGAAGGAATAGAAGAAGAA; 3′ CATAGCGTAAAAGGAGCAACA
Terms and licenses: Academic/Nonprofit Terms; Industry Terms: Not Available to Industry
Depositor comments: These plasmids were generated as part of the Illuminating the Druggable Genome (IDG) program sponsored by the NIH Common Fund. The goal of this program is to identify, gather, and distribute information and resources for proteins that currently are not well-studied yet belong to commonly drug-targeted protein families: protein kinases, non-olfactory G-protein coupled receptors (GPCRs), and ion channels. The IDG program is designed to develop fundamental research tools for understudied proteins, elucidate their function, and disseminate the IDG-related resources and data to the greater scientific community. These lentiviral gateway destination plasmids were generated, as part of the Kinase-Data and Resource Generating Center (DRGC), using the single fragment or multisite gateway cloning technology. They were used for generating proteomics-based protein-interaction and protein-proximity networks that can be accessed through the kinase-DRGC website https://darkkinome.org/. Each plasmid has either an N- or C-terminal fusion protein (Flag/ V5/V5-miniTurbo/V5-TurboID/miniTurbo-V5/TurboID-V5) tagged understudied kinase driven under either a CMV or Ubiquitin (UBC) promoter. All inserts in the pENTR plasmids used to generate the deposited destination plasmids were end-sequenced and insert size validated prior to multi-site gateway cloning. The combined insert size of the single fragment or three fragment destination plasmids were confirmed by restriction digestion (BsrGI, and EcoRV for pDest667; BsrGI, EcoRV, and BstZ17I for pDest663; and BsrGI for pHAGE) and all plasmids were partially sequenced to ensure in-frame ORFs and fusion tags.
How to cite: p663-UBC-V5-BRSK2_IDG-K was a gift from Ben Major (Addgene plasmid # 135273 ; http://n2t.net/addgene:135273 ; RRID:Addgene_135273)
