LOCUS       Exported 1097 bp ds-DNA linear SYN 02-JUL-2021
DEFINITION  Gateway destination clone of BRSK2 (human) tagged with N-terminal V5
            for generating protein-proximity networks using proximity-dependent
            biotinylation proteomics .
ACCESSION   .
VERSION     .
KEYWORDS    p663-UBC-V5-BRSK2_IDG-K
SOURCE      synthetic DNA construct
  ORGANISM  synthetic DNA construct
REFERENCE   1 (bases 1 to 1097)
  TITLE     Major lab plasmids for proteomics-based protein-interaction and
            protein-proximity network generation
REFERENCE   2 (bases 1 to 1097)
  AUTHORS   .
  TITLE     Direct Submission
  JOURNAL   Exported Jul 2, 2021 from SnapGene Server 1.1.58
            http://www.snapgene.com
FEATURES             Location/Qualifiers
     source          1..1097
                     /organism="synthetic DNA construct"
                     /mol_type="other DNA"
     protein_bind    72..96
                     /gene="mutant version of attB"
                     /label=attB2
                     /bound_moiety="BP Clonase(TM)"
                     /note="recombination site for the Gateway(R) BP reaction"
ORIGIN
        1 tgnatcagtc atctttccaa ttttgtaatc cagaggttga ttgtcgagcg gccgccactg
       61 tgctggatat cacaactttg tacaagaaag ctgggcccat gaggcctcaa cttttcggga
      121 taattccaca tttggaaagc cgccccgtca tcatttccat acagttagtg gtgtctgaca
      181 agtgctgggc cgcaggcggg tcgtgtgtgc tcagcagctg ggcctggatg gtctccacca
      241 ccctcttgaa gcgacggctg gggcctgaga gcagggtgaa ggtgacggag tagatgccgt
      301 tctccttctg cgcctcccca ccctccgtgt aggtgatatc aacctggaac ttgaccggct
      361 tctggaacac ggctggcccc cccgtggcct tgtactcggc ccggaagctc gtttgggaga
      421 tgacgctgtg gctgagactg ggaatcgaca ggaaggcgtg cacgatgtca gccttgatgg
      481 agctcagagg tttgtctttg atgaccacga agatctgctc ctccttctcc aggctgatga
      541 agttcccaaa ccaggacttc ttcgccagct ctggggacga ctctggtgtc aggttggaca
      601 tctcctccgg cgtcggaact tgcagtttcc ggcggtggaa gcggggtgag cccagaaagc
      661 tgttcttgat ggagttgagc cgcgccctcc agggcacccc tccgacgctg gggctggacg
      721 ggggcgtggg gttgggcgtg ccagccgggc tctcctttgg cgtgtggaca ggtgtcccct
      781 tgggggtggg gaggggactg ccccttggtg aggggtgagg ggtccccggg ggctgctgag
      841 tgggctggtg gaaaggcctg aggaggcacc gctgatggac cgagacctct ggccgtgctg
      901 ggccatctca atggcccgcc gcgcagggca ccgggggagc gccgtccgtc acgctgagca
      961 cctccatgga tttgcgttct ggccgcgctt gccaggcggt tacagcatcg gggagtccct
     1021 cctccgggga agggtctatc tcgttccggg ggggcaggtc tcatcctcct ggctcggatc
     1081 ctttctttac ggtcacg
//
