>Addgene plasmid #135273 | p663-UBC-V5-BRSK2_IDG-K | depositor partial sequence | sequence record 260370 | DK30: TGAAGCTCCGGTTTTGAACT
NNGGGCTGGCTGCGGTGTGTTTTGTGAGTTTTTTAGGCACCTTTTGAAATGTAATCATTTGGGTCAATAT
GTAATTTTCAGTGTTAGACTAGTAAATTGTCCGCTAAATTCTGGCCGTTTTTGGCTTTTTTGTTAGACGG
CCAACTTTTGTATACAAAGTGGCGAGGGGCTCGCATCTCTCCTTCACGCGCCCGCCGCCCTACCTGAGGC
CGCCATCCACGCCGGTTGAGTCGCGTTCTGCCGCCTCCCGCCTGTGGTGCCTCCTGAACTGCGTCCGCCG
TCTAGGTAAGTTTAAAGCTCAGGTCGAGACCGGGCCTTTGTCCGGCGCTCCCTTGGAGCCTACCTAGACT
CAGCCGGCTCTCCACGCTTTGCCTGACCCTGCTTGCTCAACTCTACGTCTTTGTTTCGTTTTCTGTTCTG
CGCCGTTACAGATCGGCACCATGGGTAAGCCTATCCCTAACCCTCTCCTCGGTCTCGATTCTACAACTTT
GTACAAAAAAGCAGAAGGGCCGTCAAGGCCCACCATGACATCGACGGGGAAGGACGGCGGCGCGCAGCAC
GCGCAGTATGTTGGGCCCTACCGGCTGGAGAAGACGCTGGGCAAGGGGCAGACAGGTCTGGTGAAGCTGG
GGGTTCACTGCGTCACCTGCCAGAAGGTGGCCATCAAGATCGTCAACCGTGAGAAGCTCAGCGAGTCGGT
GCTGATGAAGGTGGAGCGGGAGATCGCGATCCTGAAGCTCATTGAGCACCCCCACGTCCTAAAGCTGCAC
GACGTTTATGAAAACAAAAAATATTTGTACCTGGTGCTAGAACACGTGTCAGGTGGTGAGCTCTTCGACT
ACCTGGTGAAGAAGGGGAGGCTGACGCCTAACGAGGCTCGGAAGTTCTTCCGGCAGATCATCTCTGCGCT
GGACTTCTGCCACAGCCACTCCATATGCCACAGGGATCTGAAACCTGAAAACCTCCTGCTGGACGAGAAG
AACAACATCCGCATCGCAGACTTTGGCATGGCGTCCCTGCAGGTTGGCGACAGCCTGTTGGAGACCAGCT
GTGGGATCCCTCCCACTACGCCCTGCCCGAGGTGATCCGGGGGGAGAAGTAATGACCGTCTGAAGCCGAC
GTTGTGAAGCTGCGGCCTTCATCCTGTTTCGCCCTTGCCTGGGTGGGGGGCTCTGCCCCTTCGACNNAN
